Addgene plasmid #239062: pcDNA-GreenPy1Lowest
Purpose: Mammalian expression of lowest affinity green fluorescent pyruvate biosensor GreenPy1Lowest
Depositing lab: Robert Campbell. Depositing organization: The University of Tokyo. Publication: High-performance genetically-encoded green and red fluorescent biosensors for pyruvate. Imai S, Hario S, Suerte C, Yamaguchi I, Sakoi K, Terai T, Takahashi-Yamashiro K, Campbell RE. bioRxiv 2025.04.17.649293 10.1101/2025.04.17.649293.
Backbone
  Vector backbone: pcDNA3.1
  Vector type: Mammalian Expression
Growth in bacteria
  Bacterial resistance: Ampicillin, 100 μg/mL
  Growth temperature: 37°C
  Growth strain: DH5alpha
  Copy number: High Copy
Gene/Insert
  Gene/Insert name: GreenPy1Lowest
  Species: Synthetic
  Insert size (bp): 1263
  Cloning method: Restriction Enzyme; 5′ cloning site XhoI (not destroyed); 3′ cloning site HindIII (not destroyed)
Terms and licenses: Academic/Nonprofit Terms; Industry Terms: Not Available to Industry
Depositor comments: Please visit ttps://doi.org/10.1101/2025.04.17.649293 for bioRxiv preprint.
How to cite: pcDNA-GreenPy1Lowest was a gift from Robert Campbell (Addgene plasmid # 239062 ; http://n2t.net/addgene:239062 ; RRID:Addgene_239062)
