[The description below was written by a language model from this plasmid's Addgene catalogue record and pLannotate feature annotations shown in this document.]
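Description:
pcDNA-GreenPy1Lowest is a mammalian expression plasmid built on the pcDNA3.1 backbone that encodes GreenPy1Lowest, described in the record as the lowest-affinity member of a set of genetically encoded green fluorescent pyruvate biosensors. The sequenced construct is 6,622 nt. It is propagated in E. coli as a high-copy plasmid through a ColE1/pUC-type origin, with ampicillin selection provided by the β-lactamase gene and its own promoter. An f1 origin is also present, as are short lac promoter/operator remnants that are typical backbone residue. For mammalian cells, the backbone carries a neomycin phosphotransferase gene driven by the SV40 enhancer/early promoter and terminated by the SV40 poly(A) signal, which would allow G418 selection of stable transfectants.

The synthetic 1,263 bp insert was cloned between XhoI and HindIII sites, both retained. It sits downstream of the human CMV immediate-early enhancer and promoter and upstream of the bovine growth hormone polyadenylation signal, giving strong constitutive expression after transfection. A T7 promoter lies between the CMV promoter and the insert, as usual for this backbone. Automated annotation recognises only an EGFP-like coding segment of about 720 bp within the insert. This is consistent with a sensor built around a green fluorescent protein, with the unannotated flanking coding sequence presumably supplying the pyruvate-responsive portion, although the record does not identify that binding domain or describe the sensor's topology. Short hits called as an HIV-1 LTR fragment and a ble fragment are probably annotation artefacts rather than functional elements. The plasmid is intended for fluorescence imaging of pyruvate in mammalian cells, and a low-affinity variant would generally suit higher pyruvate concentrations.
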