Features (pLannotate 1.2.2; 20 found; start..end, strand, type, name):
    110..489     +  enhancer       CMV enhancer: human cytomegalovirus immediate early enhancer
    490..693     +  promoter       CMV promoter: human cytomegalovirus (CMV) immediate early promoter
    689..722     +  LTR            5' LTR (truncated) (fragment): truncated 5' long terminal repeat (LTR) from HIV-1
    738..756     +  promoter       T7 promoter: promoter for bacteriophage T7 RNA polymerase
   1141..1863    +  CDS            cEGFP: cEGFP is a basic (constitutively fluorescent) green fluorescent protein published in 2008, derived from Aequorea victoria.
   2094..2318    +  polyA_signal   bGH poly(A) signal: bovine growth hormone polyadenylation signal
   2322..2343    +  promoter       SV40 promoter (fragment): SV40 enhancer and early promoter
   2364..2792    +  rep_origin     f1 ori (sequence partly withheld): f1 bacteriophage origin of replication; arrow indicates direction of (+) strand synthesis
   2806..3135    +  promoter       SV40 promoter: SV40 enhancer and early promoter
   3202..3993    +  CDS            neo: KKA2_KLEPN - Also known as kan, nptII. Experimental evidence at protein level: Swiss-Prot protein existence level 1. Resistance to kanamycin, neomycin, paromomycin, ribostamycin, butirosin and gentamicin B. From Klebsiella pneumoniae.
   4017..4175    +  CDS            ble (fragment): BLE_KLEPN - Experimental evidence at protein level: Swiss-Prot protein existence level 1. Binding protein with a strong affinity to the bleomycin family of antibiotics. Binds to CL990; an antimitotic-antibiotic compound. From Klebsiella pneumoniae.
   4170..4291    +  polyA_signal   SV40 poly(A) signal: SV40 polyadenylation signal
   4364..4380    -  protein_bind   lac operator: The lac repressor binds to the lac operator to inhibit transcription in E. coli. This inhibition can be relieved by adding lactose or isopropyl-β-D-thiogalactopyranoside (IPTG). lac repressor encoded by lacI
   4388..4418    -  promoter       lac promoter: promoter for the E. coli lac operon
   4433..4454    -  protein_bind   CAP binding site: CAP binding activates transcription in the presence of cAMP. E. coli catabolite activator protein
   4467..4559    -  CDS            lacI (fragment): lac repressor; lacI; The lac repressor binds to the lac operator to inhibit transcription in E. coli. This inhibition can be relieved by adding lactose or isopropyl-β-D-thiogalactopyranoside (IPTG).
   4742..5330    -  rep_origin     ori: high-copy-number ColE1/pMB1/pBR322/pUC origin of replication
   5501..6361    -  CDS            AmpR: β-lactamase; bla; confers resistance to ampicillin, carbenicillin, and related antibiotics
   6362..6466    -  promoter       AmpR promoter: bla
   6525..6577    -  misc_feature   bom (fragment): basis of mobility region from pBR322
>Addgene plasmid #239062 | pcDNA-GreenPy1Lowest | addgene full sequence | sequence record 476342 | Addgene NGS Result
AAAATTTAAGCTACAACAAGGCAAGGCTTGACCGACAATTGCATGAAGAATCTGCTTAGGGTTAGGCGTT
TTGCGCTGCTTCGCGATGTACGGGCCAGATATACGCGTTGACATTGATTATTGACTAGTTATTAATAGTA
ATCAATTACGGGGTCATTAGTTCATAGCCCATATATGGAGTTCCGCGTTACATAACTTACGGTAAATGGC
CCGCCTGGCTGACCGCCCAACGACCCCCGCCCATTGACGTCAATAATGACGTATGTTCCCATAGTAACGC
CAATAGGGACTTTCCATTGACGTCAATGGGTGGAGTATTTACGGTAAACTGCCCACTTGGCAGTACATCA
AGTGTATCATATGCCAAGTACGCCCCCTATTGACGTCAATGACGGTAAATGGCCCGCCTGGCATTATGCC
CAGTACATGACCTTATGGGACTTTCCTACTTGGCAGTACATCTACGTATTAGTCATCGCTATTACCATGG
TGATGCGGTTTTGGCAGTACATCAATGGGCGTGGATAGCGGTTTGACTCACGGGGATTTCCAAGTCTCCA
CCCCATTGACGTCAATGGGAGTTTGTTTTGGCACCAAAATCAACGGGACTTTCCAAAATGTCGTAACAAC
TCCGCCCCATTGACGCAAATGGGCGGTAGGCGTGTACGGTGGGAGGTCTATATAAGCAGAGCTCTCTGGC
TAACTAGAGAACCCACTGCTTACTGGCTTATCGAAATTAATACGACTCACTATAGGGAGACCCAAGCTGG
CTAGCGTGCCGCCACCATGGCCTCGAGAATGGTGCAATCTTTTTCCGATCCGCTGGTAGAACTGCTTCCA
GATCACCCGGAATCCCAATATGACTTGCTCGAAGCGCGCCATGCGCTGGAAGGGATCGCAGCATATTACG
CTGCCTTGCGCAGCACAGATGAAGATAAAGAGAGGATCAGAGAGTTGCATCATGCGATTGGGCTTGCCCA
ACAAAGTGGTGATCTCGATGCCGAAAGTAACGCTGTACTTCAGTATCAAACCGCGGTGACCGAGGCAGCG
CACAATGTGGTCCTTTTGCACTTGTTGAGATGTATGGAGCCTATGCTCGCACAGAATGTCCGACAAAACT
TTGAGCTGCTGTACCGTCATAACGTCTATGTCATGGCCGACAAGCAGAGGAACGGCATCAAGGCGAACTT
CAAGATCCGCCACAACATCGAGGGCGGCGGCGTGCAGCTCGCCTACCACCACCAGCAGAACACCCCCATC
GGCGACGGCCCCGTGCTGCTGCCCGACAACCACTACCTGTGCACCCAGTCCAAACTTTCGAAAGACCCCA
ACGAGAAGCGCGATCACATGGTCCTGCTGGAGTTCGTGACCGCCGCCGGGATCACTCTCGGCATGGACGA
GCTGTACATGGGCGGTACCGGAGGGAGCATGGTGAGCAAGGGCGAGGAGCTGTTCACCGGGGTGGTGCCC
ATCCTGGTCGAGCTGGACGGCGACGTAAACGGCCACAAGTTCAGCGTGTCCGGCGAGGGTGAGGGCGATG
CCACCTACGGCAAGCTGACCCTGAAGTTCATCTGCACCACCGGCAAGCTGCCCGTGCCCTGGCCCACCCT
CGTGACCACCCTGACCTACGGCGTGCAGTGCTTCGGCCGCTACCCCGACCACATGAAGCAGCACGACTTC
TTCAAGTCCGCCATGCCCGAAGGCTACATCCAGGAGCGCACCATCTTCTTCGAGGACGACGGCAACTACA
AGACCCGCGCCGAGGTGAAGTTCGAGGGCGACACCCTGGTGAGCCGCATCGAGCTGAAGGGCATCGACTT
CAAGGAGGACGGCAACATCCTGGGGCATAAGCTGGAGTACAACTCGTGGCGACGAGAGATGCTGCCGCTC
GTGTCTTCCCATCGCACTCGCATATTTGAAGCTATTATGGCAGGAAAACCGGAGGAAGCCAGGGAAGCGT
CCCATAAACACTTGGCCTTTATTGAGGAAATCCTGCTGGACCGGTCAAGGGAGGAATCACGCCGCGAACG
CTCATTGAGACGGCTGGAGCAAAGAAAGAATTGAAAGCTTGGTAAACCGCTGATCAGCCTCGACTGTGCC
TTCTAGTTGCCAGCCATCTGTTGTTTGCCCCTCCCCCGTGCCTTCCTTGACCCTGGAAGGTGCCACTCCC
ACTGTCCTTTCCTAATAAAATGAGGAAATTGCATCGCATTGTCTGAGTAGGTGTCATTCTATTCTGGGGG
GTGGGGTGGGGCAGGACAGCAAGGGGGAGGATTGGGAAGACAATAGCAGGCATGCTGGGGATGCGGTGGG
CTCTATGGCTTCTGAGGCGGAAAGAACCAGCTGGGGCTCTAGGGGGTATCCCC
[124 nt withheld, positions 2364-2487]
C
[91 nt withheld, positions 2489-2579]
A
[49 nt withheld, positions 2581-2629]
CCTTTGACGTTGGAGTCCACGTTCTTT
[37 nt withheld, positions 2657-2693]
ACCCTATCTCGGTCTATTCTTTTGATTTATAAGGGATTTTGCCGATTTCGGCCTATTGGTTAAAAAATGA
GCTGATTTAACAAAAATTTAACGCGAATTAATTCTGTGGAATGTGTGTCAGTTAGGGTGTGGAAAGTCCC
CAGGCTCCCCAGCAGGCAGAAGTATGCAAAGCATGCATCTCAATTAGTCAGCAACCAGGTGTGGAAAGTC
CCCAGGCTCCCCAGCAGGCAGAAGTATGCAAAGCATGCATCTCAATTAGTCAGCAACCATAGTCCCGCCC
CTAACTCCGCCCATCCCGCCCCTAACTCCGCCCAGTTCCGCCCATTCTCCGCCCCATGGCTGACTAATTT
TTTTTATTTATGCAGAGGCCGAGGCCGCCTCTGCCTCTGAGCTATTCCAGAAGTAGTGAGGAGGCTTTTT
TGGAGGCCTAGGCTTTTGCAAAAAGCTCCCGGGAGCTTGTATATCCATTTTCGGATCTGATCAAGAGACA
GGATGAGGATCGTTTCGCATGATTGAACAAGATGGATTGCACGCAGGTTCTCCGGCCGCTTGGGTGGAGA
GGCTATTCGGCTATGACTGGGCACAACAGACAATCGGCTGCTCTGATGCCGCCGTGTTCCGGCTGTCAGC
GCAGGGGCGCCCGGTTCTTTTTGTCAAGACCGACCTGTCCGGTGCCCTGAATGAACTGCAGGACGAGGCA
GCGCGGCTATCGTGGCTGGCCACGACGGGCGTTCCTTGCGCAGCTGTGCTCGACGTTGTCACTGAAGCGG
GAAGGGACTGGCTGCTATTGGGCGAAGTGCCGGGGCAGGATCTCCTGTCATCTCACCTTGCTCCTGCCGA
GAAAGTATCCATCATGGCTGATGCAATGCGGCGGCTGCATACGCTTGATCCGGCTACCTGCCCATTCGAC
CACCAAGCGAAACATCGCATCGAGCGAGCACGTACTCGGATGGAAGCCGGTCTTGTCGATCAGGATGATC
TGGACGAAGAGCATCAGGGGCTCGCGCCAGCCGAACTGTTCGCCAGGCTCAAGGCGCGCATGCCCGACGG
CGAGGATCTCGTCGTGACCCATGGCGATGCCTGCTTGCCGAATATCATGGTGGAAAATGGCCGCTTTTCT
GGATTCATCGACTGTGGCCGGCTGGGTGTGGCGGACCGCTATCAGGACATAGCGTTGGCTACCCGTGATA
TTGCTGAAGAGCTTGGCGGCGAATGGGCTGACCGCTTCCTCGTGCTTTACGGTATCGCCGCTCCCGATTC
GCAGCGCATCGCCTTCTATCGCCTTCTTGACGAGTTCTTCTGAGCGGGACTCTGGGGTTCGAAATGACCG
ACCAAGCGACGCCCAACCTGCCATCACGAGATTTCGATTCCACCGCCGCCTTCTATGAAAGGTTGGGCTT
CGGAATCGTTTTCCGGGACGCCGGCTGGATGATCCTCCAGCGCGGGGATCTCATGCTGGAGTTCTTCGCC
CACCCCAACTTGTTTATTGCAGCTTATAATGGTTACAAATAAAGCAATAGCATCACAAATTTCACAAATA
AAGCATTTTTTTCACTGCATTCTAGTTGTGGTTTGTCCAAACTCATCAATGTATCTTATCATGTCTGTAT
ACCGTCGACCTCTAGCTAGAGCTTGGCGTAATCATGGTCATAGCTGTTTCCTGTGTGAAATTGTTATCCG
CTCACAATTCCACACAACATACGAGCCGGAAGCATAAAGTGTAAAGCCTGGGGTGCCTAATGAGTGAGCT
AACTCACATTAATTGCGTTGCGCTCACTGCCCGCTTTCCAGTCGGGAAACCTGTCGTGCCAGCTGCATTA
ATGAATCGGCCAACGCGCGGGGAGAGGCGGTTTGCGTATTGGGCGCTCTTCCGCTTCCTCGCTCACTGAC
TCGCTGCGCTCGGTCGTTCGGCTGCGGCGAGCGGTATCAGCTCACTCAAAGGCGGTAATACGGTTATCCA
CAGAATCAGGGGATAACGCAGGAAAGAACATGTGAGCAAAAGGCCAGCAAAAGGCCAGGAACCGTAAAAA
GGCCGCGTTGCTGGCGTTTTTCCATAGGCTCCGCCCCCCTGACGAGCATCACAAAAATCGACGCTCAAGT
CAGAGGTGGCGAAACCCGACAGGACTATAAAGATACCAGGCGTTTCCCCCTGGAAGCTCCCTCGTGCGCT
CTCCTGTTCCGACCCTGCCGCTTACCGGATACCTGTCCGCCTTTCTCCCTTCGGGAAGCGTGGCGCTTTC
TCATAGCTCACGCTATAGGTATCTCAGTTCGGTGTAGGTCGTTCGCTCCAAGCTGGGCTGTGTGCACGAA
CCCCCCGTTCAGCCCGACCGCTGCGCCTTATCCGGTAACTATCGTCTTGAGTCCAACCCGGTAAGACACG
ACTTATCGCCACTGGCAGCAGCCACTGGTAACAGGATTAGCAGAGCGAGGTATGTAGGCGGTGCTACAGA
GTTCTTGAAGTGGTGGCCTAACTACGGCTACACTAGAAGAACAGTATTTGGTATCTGCGCTCTGCTGAAG
CCAGTTACCTTCGGAAAAAGAGTTGGTAGCTCTTGATCCGGCAAACAAACCACCGCTGGTAGCGGTGGTT
TTTTTGTTTGCAAGCAGCAGATTACGCGCAGAAAAAAAGGATCTCAAGAAGATCCTTTGATCTTTTCTAC
GGGGTCTGACGCTCAGTGGAACGAAAACTCACGTTAAGGGATTTTGGTCATGAGATTATCAAAAAGGATC
TTCACCTAGATCCTTTTAAATTAAAAATGAAGTTTTAAATCAATCTAAAGTATATATGAGTAAACTTGGT
CTGACAGTTACCAATGCTTAATCAGTGAGGCACCTATCTCAGCGATCTGTCTATTTCGTTCATCCATAGT
TGCCTGACTCCCCGTCGTGTAGATAACTACGATACGGGAGGGCTTACCATCTGGCCCCAGTGCTGCAATG
ATACCGCGAGACCCACGCTCACCGGCTCCAGATTTATCAGCAATAAACCAGCCAGCCGGAAGGGCCGAGC
GCAGAAGTGGTCCTGCAACTTTATCCGCCTCCATCCAGTCTATTAATTGTTGCCGGGAAGCTAGAGTAAG
TAGTTCGCCAGTTAATAGTTTGCGCAACGTTGTTGCCATTGCTACAGGCATCGTGGTGTCACGCTCGTCG
TTTGGTATGGCTTCATTCAGCTCCGGTTCCCAACGATCAAGGCGAGTTACATGATCCCCCATGTTGTGCA
AAAAAGCGGTTAGCTCCTTCGGTCCTCCGATCGTTGTCAGAAGTAAGTTGGCCGCAGTGTTATCACTCAT
GGTTATGGCAGCACTGCATAATTCTCTTACTGTCATGCCATCCGTAAGATGCTTTTCTGTGACTGGTGAG
TACTCAACCAAGTCATTCTGAGAATAGTGTATGCGGCGACCGAGTTGCTCTTGCCCGGCGTCAATACGGG
ATAATACCGCGCCACATAGCAGAACTTTAAAAGTGCTCATCATTGGAAAACGTTCTTCGGGGCGAAAACT
CTCAAGGATCTTACCGCTGTTGAGATCCAGTTCGATGTAACCCACTCGTGCACCCAACTGATCTTCAGCA
TCTTTTACTTTCACCAGCGTTTCTGGGTGAGCAAAAACAGGAAGGCAAAATGCCGCAAAAAAGGGAATAA
GGGCGACACGGAAATGTTGAATACTCATACTCTTCCTTTTTCAATATTATTGAAGCATTTATCAGGGTTA
TTGTCTCATGAGCGGATACATATTTGAATGTATTTAGAAAAATAAACAAATAGGGGTTCCGCGCACATTT
CCCCGAAAAGTGCCACCTGACGTCGACGGATCGGGAGATCTCCCGATCCCCTATGGTGCACTCTCAGTAC
AATCTGCTCTGATGCCGCATAGTTAAGCCAGTATCTGCTCCCTGCTTGTGTGTTGGAGGTCGCTGAGTAG
TGCGCGAGC
